>Addgene plasmid #55985 | mPlum-MAP4-C-10 | addgene full sequence | sequence record 226446 | Addgene NGS Result
CGTTACATAACTTACGGTAAATGGCCCGCCTGGCTGACCGCCCAACGACCCCCGCCCATTGACGTCAATA
ATGACGTATGTTCCCATAGTAACGCCAATAGGGACTTTCCATTGACGTCAATGGGTGGAGTATTTACGGT
AAACTGCCCACTTGGCAGTACATCAAGTGTATCATATGCCAAGTACGCCCCCTATTGACGTCAATGACGG
TAAATGGCCCGCCTGGCATTATGCCCAGTACATGACCTTATGGGACTTTCCTACTTGGCAGTACATCTAC
GTATTAGTCATCGCTATTACCATGGTGATGCGGTTTTGGCAGTACATCAATGGGCGTGGATAGCGGTTTG
ACTCACGGGGATTTCCAAGTCTCCACCCCATTGACGTCAATGGGAGTTTGTTTTGGCACCAAAATCAACG
GGACTTTCCAAAATGTCGTAACAACTCCGCCCCATTGACGCAAATGGGCGGTAGGCGTGTACGGTGGGAG
GTCTATATAAGCAGAGCTGGTTTAGTGAACCGTCAGATCCGCTAGCGCTACCGGTGGCTACCATGGTGAG
CAAGGGCGAGGAGGTCATCAAGGAGTTCATGCGCTTCAAGGAGCACATGGAGGGCTCCGTGAACGGCCAC
GAGTTCGAGATCGAGGGCGAGGGCGAGGGCCGCCCCTACGAGGGCACCCAGACCGCCAGGCTGAAGGTGA
CCAAGGGTGGCCCCCTGCCCTTCGCCTGGGACATCCTGTCCCCTCAGATCATGTACGGCTCCAAGGCCTA
CGTGAAGCACCCCGCCGACATCCCCGACTACTTGAAGCTGTCCTTCCCCGAGGGCTTCAAGTGGGAGCGC
GTGATGAACTTCGAGGACGGCGGCGTGGTGACCGTGACCCAGGACTCCTCCCTGCAGGACGGCGAGTTCA
TCTACAAGGTGAAGGTGCGCGGCACCAACTTCCCCTCCGACGGCCCCGTAATGCAGAAGAAGACCATGGG
CTGGGAGGCCTCCTCCGAGCGGATGTACCCCGAGGACGGCGCCCTGAAGGGCGAGATGAAGATGAGGCTG
AGGCTGAAGGACGGCGGCCACTACGACGCCGAGGTCAAGACCACCTACATGGCCAAGAAGCCCGTGCAGC
TGCCCGGCGCCTACAAGACCGACATCAAGCTGGACATCACCTCCCACAACGAGGACTACACCATCGTGGA
ACAGTACGAGCGCGCCGAGGGCCGCCACTCCACCGGCGCCTCCGGACTCAGATCTGGTGGCTCCGCAGGA
TCCCGGCAAGAAGAAGCAAAGGCTGCTGTAGGTGTGACTGGAAATGACATCACTACCCCGCCAAACAAGG
AGCCACCACCAAGCCCAGAAAAGAAAGCAAAGCCTTTGGCCACCACTCAACCTGCAAAGACTTCAACATC
GAAAGCCAAAACACAGCCCACTTCTCTCCCTAAGCAACCAGCTCCCACCACCTCTGGTGGGTTGAATAAA
AAACCCATGAGCCTCGCCTCAGGCTCAGTGCCAGCTGCCCCACACAAACGCCCTGCTGCTGCCACTGCTA
CTGCCAGGCCTTCCACCCTACCTGCCAGAGACGTGAAGCCAAAGCCAATTACAGAAGCTAAGGTTGCCGA
AAAGCGGACCTCTCCATCCAAGCCTTCATCTGCCCCAGCCCTCAAACCTGGACCTAAAACCACCCCAACC
GTTTCAAAAGCCACATCTCCCTCAACTCTTGTTTCCACTGGACCAAGTAGTAGAAGTCCAGCTACAACTC
TGCCTAAGAGGCCAACCAGCATCAAGACTGAGGGGAAACCTGCTGATGTCAAAAGGATGACTGCTAAGTC
TGCCTCAGCTGACTTGAGTCGCTCAAAGACCACCTCTGCCAGTTCTGTGAAGAGAAACACCACTCCCACT
GGGGCAGCACCCCCAGCAGGGATGACTTCCACTCGAGTCAAGCCCATGTCTGCACCTAGCCGCTCTTCTG
GGGCTCTTTCTGTGGACAAGAAGCCCACTTCCACTAAGCCTAGCTCCTCTGCTCCCAGGGTGAGCCGCCT
GGCCACAACTGTTTCTGCCCCTGACCTGAAGAGTGTTCGCTCCAAGGTCGGCTCTACAGAAAACATCAAA
CACCAGCCTGGAGGAGGCCGGGCCAAGGTAGAGAAAAAAACAGAGGCAGCTACCACAGCTGGGAAGCCTG
AACCTAATGCAGTCACTAAAGCAGCCGGCTCCATTGCGAGTGCACAGAAACCGCCTGCTGGGAAAGTCCA
GATAGTATCCAAAAAAGTGAGCTACAGTCATATTCAATCCAAGTGTGTTTCCAAGGACAATATTAAGCAT
GTCCCTGGATGTGGCAATGTTCAGATTCAGAACAAGAAAGTGGACATATCCAAGGTCTCCTCCAAGTGTG
GGTCCAAAGCTAATATCAAGCACAAGCCTGGTGGAGGAGATGTCAAGATTGAAAGTCAGAAGTTGAACTT
CAAGGAGAAGGCCCAAGCCAAAGTGGGATAGGGATCCACCGGATCTAGATAACTGATCATAATCAGCCAT
ACCACATTTGTAGAGGTTTTACTTGCTTTAAAAAACCTCCCACACCTCCCCCTGAACCTGAAACATAAAA
TGAATGCAATTGTTGTTGTTAACTTGTTTATTGCAGCTTATAATGGTTACAAATAAAGCAATAGCATCAC
AAATTTCACAAATAAAGCATTTTTTTCACTGCATTCTAGTTGTGGTTTGTCCAAACTCATCAATGTATCT
TAACGCGTAAATTGTAAGCGTTAATATTTTGTTAAAATTCGCGTTAAATTTTTGTTAAATCAGCTCATTT
TTTAACCAATAGGCCGAAATCGGCAAAATCCCTTATAAATCAAAAGAATAGACCGAGATAGGGT
[37 nt withheld, positions 2865-2901]
AAAGAACGTGGACTCCAACGTCAAAGG
[49 nt withheld, positions 2929-2977]
T
[91 nt withheld, positions 2979-3069]
G
[124 nt withheld, positions 3071-3194]
CAGGTGGCACTTTTCGGGGAAATGTGCGCGGAACCCCTATTTGTTTATTTTTCTAAATACATTCAAATAT
GTATCCGCTCATGAGACAATAACCCTGATAAATGCTTCAATAATATTGAAAAAGGAAGAGTCCTGAGGCG
GAAAGAACCAGCTGTGGAATGTGTGTCAGTTAGGGTGTGGAAAGTCCCCAGGCTCCCCAGCAGGCAGAAG
TATGCAAAGCATGCATCTCAATTAGTCAGCAACCAGGTGTGGAAAGTCCCCAGGCTCCCCAGCAGGCAGA
AGTATGCAAAGCATGCATCTCAATTAGTCAGCAACCATAGTCCCGCCCCTAACTCCGCCCATCCCGCCCC
TAACTCCGCCCAGTTCCGCCCATTCTCCGCCCCATGGCTGACTAATTTTTTTTATTTATGCAGAGGCCGA
GGCCGCCTCGGCCTCTGAGCTATTCCAGAAGTAGTGAGGAGGCTTTTTTGGAGGCCTAGGCTTTTGCAAA
GATCGATCAAGAGACAGGATGAGGATCGTTTCGCATGATTGAACAAGATGGATTGCACGCAGGTTCTCCG
GCCGCTTGGGTGGAGAGGCTATTCGGCTATGACTGGGCACAACAGACAATCGGCTGCTCTGATGCCGCCG
TGTTCCGGCTGTCAGCGCAGGGGCGCCCGGTTCTTTTTGTCAAGACCGACCTGTCCGGTGCCCTGAATGA
ACTGCAAGACGAGGCAGCGCGGCTATCGTGGCTGGCCACGACGGGCGTTCCTTGCGCAGCTGTGCTCGAC
GTTGTCACTGAAGCGGGAAGGGACTGGCTGCTATTGGGCGAAGTGCCGGGGCAGGATCTCCTGTCATCTC
ACCTTGCTCCTGCCGAGAAAGTATCCATCATGGCTGATGCAATGCGGCGGCTGCATACGCTTGATCCGGC
TACCTGCCCATTCGACCACCAAGCGAAACATCGCATCGAGCGAGCACGTACTCGGATGGAAGCCGGTCTT
GTCGATCAGGATGATCTGGACGAAGAGCATCAGGGGCTCGCGCCAGCCGAACTGTTCGCCAGGCTCAAGG
CGAGCATGCCCGACGGCGAGGATCTCGTCGTGACCCATGGCGATGCCTGCTTGCCGAATATCATGGTGGA
AAATGGCCGCTTTTCTGGATTCATCGACTGTGGCCGGCTGGGTGTGGCGGACCGCTATCAGGACATAGCG
TTGGCTACCCGTGATATTGCTGAAGAGCTTGGCGGCGAATGGGCTGACCGCTTCCTCGTGCTTTACGGTA
TCGCCGCTCCCGATTCGCAGCGCATCGCCTTCTATCGCCTTCTTGACGAGTTCTTCTGAGCGGGACTCTG
GGGTTCGAAATGACCGACCAAGCGACGCCCAACCTGCCATCACGAGATTTCGATTCCACCGCCGCCTTCT
ATGAAAGGTTGGGCTTCGGAATCGTTTTCCGGGACGCCGGCTGGATGATCCTCCAGCGCGGGGATCTCAT
GCTGGAGTTCTTCGCCCACCCTAGGGGGAGGCTAACTGAAACACGGAAGGAGACAATACCGGAAGGAACC
CGCGCTATGACGGCAATAAAAAGACAGAATAAAACGCACGGTGTTGGGTCGTTTGTTCATAAACGCGGGG
TTCGGTCCCAGGGCTGGCACTCTGTCGATACCCCACCGAGACCCCATTGGGGCCAATACGCCCGCGTTTC
TTCCTTTTCCCCACCCCACCCCCCAAGTTCGGGTGAAGGCCCAGGGCTCGCAGCCAACGTCGGGGCGGCA
GGCCCTGCCATAGCCTCAGGTTACTCATATATACTTTAGATTGATTTAAAACTTCATTTTTAATTTAAAA
GGATCTAGGTGAAGATCCTTTTTGATAATCTCATGACCAAAATCCCTTAACGTGAGTTTTCGTTCCACTG
AGCGTCAGACCCCGTAGAAAAGATCAAAGGATCTTCTTGAGATCCTTTTTTTCTGCGCGTAATCTGCTGC
TTGCAAACAAAAAAACCACCGCTACCAGCGGTGGTTTGTTTGCCGGATCAAGAGCTACCAACTCTTTTTC
CGAAGGTAACTGGCTTCAGCAGAGCGCAGATACCAAATACTGTTCTTCTAGTGTAGCCGTAGTTAGGCCA
CCACTTCAAGAACTCTGTAGCACCGCCTACATACCTCGCTCTGCTAATCCTGTTACCAGTGGCTGCTGCC
AGTGGCGATAAGTCGTGTCTTACCGGGTTGGACTCAAGACGATAGTTACCGGATAAGGCGCAGCGGTCGG
GCTGAACGGGGGGTTCGTGCACACAGCCCAGCTTGGAGCGAACGACCTACACCGAACTGAGATACCTACA
GCGTGAGCTATGAGAAAGCGCCACGCTTCCCGAAGGGAGAAAGGCGGACAGGTATCCGGTAAGCGGCAGG
GTCGGAACAGGAGAGCGCACGAGGGAGCTTCCAGGGGGAAACGCCTGGTATCTTTATAGTCCTGTCGGGT
TTCGCCACCTCTGACTTGAGCGTCGATTTTTGTGATGCTCGTCAGGGGGGCGGAGCCTATGGAAAAACGC
CAGCAACGCGGCCTTTTTACGGTTCCTGGCCTTTTGCTGGCCTTTTGCTCACATGTTCTTTCCTGCGTTA
TCCCCTGATTCTGTGGATAACCGTATTACCGCCATGCATTAGTTATTAATAGTAATCAATTACGGGGTCA
TTAGTTCATAGCCCATATATGGAGTTCCG
Features (pLannotate 1.2.2; 15 found; start..end, strand, type, name):
      1..304     +  enhancer       CMV enhancer: human cytomegalovirus immediate early enhancer
    305..508     +  promoter       CMV promoter: human cytomegalovirus (CMV) immediate early promoter
    553..1230    +  CDS            mPlum: mPlum is a basic (constitutively fluorescent) red fluorescent protein published in 2004, derived from Discosoma sp.. It has low acid sensitivity.
   1189..2469    +  CDS            Map4 (fragment): MAP4_MOUSE - Also known as Mtap4. Experimental evidence at protein level: Swiss-Prot protein existence level 1. Non-neuronal microtubule-associated protein. Promotes microtubule assembly. From Mus musculus (Mouse).
   2504..2588    +  CDS            large T antigen (fragment): large T antigen from SV40 (simian virus 40)
   2611..2732    +  polyA_signal   SV40 poly(A) signal: SV40 polyadenylation signal
   2766..3194    -  rep_origin     f1 ori (sequence partly withheld): f1 bacteriophage origin of replication; arrow indicates direction of (+) strand synthesis
   3221..3325    +  promoter       AmpR promoter: bla
   3327..3684    +  promoter       SV40 promoter: SV40 enhancer and early promoter
   3719..4513    +  CDS            NeoR/KanR: aminoglycoside phosphotransferase from Tn5; aph(3')-II (or nptII); confers resistance to neomycin, kanamycin, and G418 (Geneticin®)
   4534..4686    +  CDS            ble (fragment): BLE_KLEPN - Experimental evidence at protein level: Swiss-Prot protein existence level 1. Binding protein with a strong affinity to the bleomycin family of antibiotics. Binds to CL990; an antimitotic-antibiotic compound. From Klebsiella pneumoniae.
   4745..4792    +  polyA_signal   HSV TK poly(A) signal: herpes simplex virus thymidine kinase polyadenylation signal (Cole and Stacy, 1985)
   4883..4899    -  polyA_signal   bGH poly(A) signal (fragment): bovine growth hormone polyadenylation signal
   5121..5709    +  rep_origin     ori: high-copy-number ColE1/pMB1/pBR322/pUC origin of replication
   5824..5883    +  enhancer       CMV enhancer (fragment): human cytomegalovirus immediate early enhancer
