[The description below was written by a language model from this plasmid's Addgene catalogue record and pLannotate feature annotations shown in this document.]
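Description:
mPlum-MAP4-C-10 is a mammalian expression plasmid built on the mPlum-C1 backbone, a C1-style fluorescent protein fusion vector. It produces the far-red fluorescent protein mPlum fused to the N terminus of mouse microtubule-associated protein 4 (Map4). Transcription is driven by the human cytomegalovirus immediate early enhancer and promoter and terminated by an SV40 polyadenylation signal downstream of the fusion. In the annotated 5,883 nt sequence, the mPlum coding region is followed directly by a Map4 segment of roughly 1.3 kb that the annotation flags as a fragment. The construct therefore appears to carry only part of the Map4 coding sequence rather than the full-length protein, although the catalogue entry does not say which portion was cloned or how. The "C-10" in the name probably refers to the fusion orientation and linker length, but the record does not explain it.

The plasmid is propagated in E. coli through a high-copy ColE1/pUC-type origin, and an f1 origin is also present. A single NeoR/KanR (Tn5 aminoglycoside phosphotransferase) cassette serves both hosts. A bacterial bla-type promoter gives kanamycin resistance in bacteria, while the SV40 enhancer/early promoter and an HSV TK polyadenylation signal allow G418 selection of stably transfected mammalian cells. The short large T antigen, ble and bGH poly(A) matches are fragmentary hits, most likely backbone remnants rather than functional elements.

Because MAP4 is a non-neuronal protein that binds microtubules and promotes their assembly, the fusion labels the microtubule cytoskeleton. The construct is intended as a localization marker for fluorescence imaging of microtubules in mammalian cells, with excitation recorded at 590 nm and emission at 649 nm.
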