Addgene plasmid #55985: mPlum-MAP4-C-10
Purpose: Localization: Microtubules, Excitation: 590, Emission: 649
Depositing lab: Michael Davidson. Depositing organization: Florida State University, Tallahassee.
Backbone
  Vector backbone: mPlum-C1
  Backbone size w/o insert (bp): 4750
  Vector type: Mammalian Expression
  Selectable markers: Neomycin (select with G418)
Growth in bacteria
  Bacterial resistance: Kanamycin, 50 μg/mL
  Growth temperature: 37°C
  Growth strain: DH5alpha
  Copy number: High Copy
Gene/Insert
  Gene/Insert name: MAP4 (alt name: NM_008633.4)
  Species: M. musculus (mouse)
  Entrez Gene: Map4 (a.k.a. AA407148, MAP-4, Mtap-4, Mtap4)
  Promoter: CMV
  Tag / fusion protein: mPlum (N terminal on backbone)
  Cloning method: Unknown
  Sequencing primers: 5′ CMV-F; 3′ SV40pA-R
Terms and licenses: Academic/Nonprofit Terms; Industry Terms: Not Available to Industry
Depositor comments: . Excitation = 590; Emission = 649
How to cite: mPlum-MAP4-C-10 was a gift from Michael Davidson (Addgene plasmid # 55985 ; http://n2t.net/addgene:55985 ; RRID:Addgene_55985)
