>Addgene plasmid #55985 | mPlum-MAP4-C-10 | depositor partial sequence | sequence record 86890 | insert sequence
ACGTCAGATCCGCTAGCGCTACCGGTGGCTACCATGGTGAGCAAGGGCGAGGAGGTCATCAAGGAGTTCA
TGCGCTTCAAGGAGCACATGGAGGGCTCCGTGAACGGCCACGAGTTCGAGATCGAGGGCGAGGGCGAGGG
CCGCCCCTACGAGGGCACCCAGACCGCCAGGCTGAAGGTGACCAAGGGTGGCCCCCTGCCCTTCGCCTGG
GACATCCTGTCCCCTCAGATCATGTACGGCTCCAAGGCCTACGTGAAGCACCCCGCCGACATCCCCGACT
ACTTGAAGCTGTCCTTCCCCGAGGGCTTCAAGTGGGAGCGCGTGATGAACTTCGAGGACGGCGGCGTGGT
GACCGTGACCCAGGACTCCTCCCTGCAGGACGGCGAGTTCATCTACAAGGTGAAGGTGCGCGGCACCAAC
TTCCCCTCCGACGGCCCCGTAATGCAGAAGAAGACCATGGGCTGGGAGGCCTCCTCCGAGCGGATGTACC
CCGAGGACGGCGCCCTGAAGGGCGAGATGAAGATGAGGCTGAGGCTGAAGGACGGCGGCCACTACGACGC
CGAGGTCAAGACCACCTACATGGCCAAGAAGCCCGTGCAGCTGCCCGGCGCCTACAAGACCGACATCAAG
CTGGACATCACCTCCCACAACGAGGACTACACCATCGTGGAACAGTACGAGCGCGCCGAGGGCCGCCACT
CCACCGGCGCCTCCGGACTCAGATCTGGTGGCTCCGCAGGATCCCGGCAAGAAGAAGCAAAGGCTGCTGT
AGGTGTGACTGGAAATGACATCACTACCCCGCCAAACAAGGAGCCACCACCAAGCCCAGAAAAGAAAGCA
AAGCCTTTGGCCACCACTCAACCTGCAAAGACTTCAACATCGAAAGCCAAAACACAGCCCACTTCTCTCC
CTAAGCAACCAGCTCCCACCACCTCTGGTGGGTTGAATAAAAAACCCATGAGCCTCGCCTCAGGCTCAGT
GCCAGCTGCCCCACACAAACGCCCTGCTGCTGCCACTGCTACTGCCAGGCCTTCCACCCTACCTGCCAGA
GACGTGAAGCCAAAGCCAATTACAGAAGCTAAGGTTGCCGAAAAGCGGACCTCTCCATCCAAGCCTTCAT
CTGCCCCAGCCCTCAAACCTGGACCTAAAACCACCCCAACCGTTTCAAAAGCCACATCTCCCTCAACTCT
TGTTTCCACTGGACCAAGTAGTAGAAGTCCAGCTACAACTCTGCCTAAGAGGCCAACCAGCATCAAGACT
GAGGGGAAACCTGCTGATGTCAAAAGGATGACTGCTAAGTCTGCCTCAGCTGACTTGAGTCGCTCAAAGA
CCACCTCTGCCAGTTCTGTGAAGAGAAACACCACTCCCACTGGGGCAGCACCCCCAGCAGGGATGACTTC
CACTCGAGTCAAGCCCATGTCTGCACCTAGCCGCTCTTCTGGGGCTCTTTCTGTGGACAAGAAGCCCACT
TCCACTAAGCCTAGCTCCTCTGCTCCCAGGGTGAGCCGCCTGGCCACAACTGTTTCTGCCCCTGACCTGA
AGAGTGTTCGCTCCAAGGTCGGCTCTACAGAAAACATCAAACACCAGCCTGGAGGAGGCCGGGCCAAGGT
AGAGAAAAAAACAGAGGCAGCTACCACAGCTGGGAAGCCTGAACCTAATGCAGTCACTAAAGCAGCCGGC
TCCATTGCGAGTGCACAGAAACCGCCTGCTGGGAAAGTCCAGATAGTATCCAAAAAAGTGAGCTACAGTC
ATATTCAATCCAAGTGTGTTTCCAAGGACAATATTAAGCATGTCCCTGGATGTGGCAATGTTCAGATTCA
GAACAAGAAAGTGGACATATCCAAGGTCTCCTCCAAGTGTGGGTCCAAAGCTAATATCAAGCACAAGCCT
GGTGGAGGAGATGTCAAGATTGAAAGTCAGAAGTTGAACTTCAAGGAGAAGGCCCAAGCCAAAGTGGGAT
AGGGATCCACCGGATCTAGATAACTGATCATAATCAGCCATACCACATTT
